>Addgene plasmid #117057 | LV-LIN28A | depositor full sequence | sequence record 220498 | LV-LIN28A sequence 7898 bps
CAGGTGGCACTTTTCGGGGAAATGTGCGCGGAACCCCTATTTGTTTATTTTTCTAAATACATTCAAATAT
GTATCCGCTCATGAGACAATAACCCTGATAAATGCTTCAATAATATTGAAAAAGGAAGAGTATGAGTATT
CAACATTTCCGTGTCGCCCTTATTCCCTTTTTTGCGGCATTTTGCCTTCCTGTTTTTGCTCACCCAGAAA
CGCTGGTGAAAGTAAAAGATGCTGAAGATCAGTTGGGTGCACGAGTGGGTTACATCGAACTGGATCTCAA
CAGCGGTAAGATCCTTGAGAGTTTTCGCCCCGAAGAACGTTTTCCAATGATGAGCACTTTTAAAGTTCTG
CTATGTGGCGCGGTATTATCCCGTATTGACGCCGGGCAAGAGCAACTCGGTCGCCGCATACACTATTCTC
AGAATGACTTGGTTGAGTACTCACCAGTCACAGAAAAGCATCTTACGGATGGCATGACAGTAAGAGAATT
ATGCAGTGCTGCCATAACCATGAGTGATAACACTGCGGCCAACTTACTTCTGACAACGATCGGAGGACCG
AAGGAGCTAACCGCTTTTTTGCACAACATGGGGGATCATGTAACTCGCCTTGATCGTTGGGAACCGGAGC
TGAATGAAGCCATACCAAACGACGAGCGTGACACCACGATGCCTGTAGCAATGGCAACAACGTTGCGCAA
ACTATTAACTGGCGAACTACTTACTCTAGCTTCCCGGCAACAATTAATAGACTGGATGGAGGCGGATAAA
GTTGCAGGACCACTTCTGCGCTCGGCCCTTCCGGCTGGCTGGTTTATTGCTGATAAATCTGGAGCCGGTG
AGCGTGGGTCTCGCGGTATCATTGCAGCACTGGGGCCAGATGGTAAGCCCTCCCGTATCGTAGTTATCTA
CACGACGGGGAGTCAGGCAACTATGGATGAACGAAATAGACAGATCGCTGAGATAGGTGCCTCACTGATT
AAGCATTGGTAACTGTCAGACCAAGTTTACTCATATATACTTTAGATTGATTTAAAACTTCATTTTTAAT
TTAAAAGGATCTAGGTGAAGATCCTTTTTGATAATCTCATGACCAAAATCCCTTAACGTGAGTTTTCGTT
CCACTGAGCGTCAGACCCCGTAGAAAAGATCAAAGGATCTTCTTGAGATCCTTTTTTTCTGCGCGTAATC
TGCTGCTTGCAAACAAAAAAACCACCGCTACCAGCGGTGGTTTGTTTGCCGGATCAAGAGCTACCAACTC
TTTTTCCGAAGGTAACTGGCTTCAGCAGAGCGCAGATACCAAATACTGTCCTTCTAGTGTAGCCGTAGTT
AGGCCACCACTTCAAGAACTCTGTAGCACCGCCTACATACCTCGCTCTGCTAATCCTGTTACCAGTGGCT
GCTGCCAGTGGCGATAAGTCGTGTCTTACCGGGTTGGACTCAAGACGATAGTTACCGGATAAGGCGCAGC
GGTCGGGCTGAACGGGGGGTTCGTGCACACAGCCCAGCTTGGAGCGAACGACCTACACCGAACTGAGATA
CCTACAGCGTGAGCTATGAGAAAGCGCCACGCTTCCCGAAGGGAGAAAGGCGGACAGGTATCCGGTAAGC
GGCAGGGTCGGAACAGGAGAGCGCACGAGGGAGCTTCCAGGGGGAAACGCCTGGTATCTTTATAGTCCTG
TCGGGTTTCGCCACCTCTGACTTGAGCGTCGATTTTTGTGATGCTCGTCAGGGGGGCGGAGCCTATGGAA
AAACGCCAGCAACGCGGCCTTTTTACGGTTCCTGGCCTTTTGCTGGCCTTTTGCTCACATGTTCTTTCCT
GCGTTATCCCCTGATTCTGTGGATAACCGTATTACCGCCTTTGAGTGAGCTGATACCGCTCGCCGCAGCC
GAACGACCGAGCGCAGCGAGTCAGTGAGCGAGGAAGCGGAAGAGCGCCCAATACGCAAACCGCCTCTCCC
CGCGCGTTGGCCGATTCATTAATGCAGCTGGCACGACAGGTTTCCCGACTGGAAAGCGGGCAGTGAGCGC
AACGCAATTAATGTGAGTTAGCTCACTCATTAGGCACCCCAGGCTTTACACTTTATGCTTCCGGCTCGTA
TGTTGTGTGGAATTGTGAGCGGATAACAATTTCACACAGGAAACAGCTATGACCATGATTACGCCAAGCG
CGCAATTAACCCTCACTAAAGGGAACAAAAGCTGGAGCTGCAAGCTTGGCCATTGCATACGTTGTATCCA
TATCATAATATGTACATTTATATTGGCTCATGTCCAACATTACCGCCATGTTGACATTGATTATTGACTA
GTTATTAATAGTAATCAATTACGGGGTCATTAGTTCATAGCCCATATATGGAGTTCCGCGTTACATAACT
TACGGTAAATGGCCCGCCTGGCTGACCGCCCAACGACCCCCGCCCATTGACGTCAATAATGACGTATGTT
CCCATAGTAACGCCAATAGGGACTTTCCATTGACGTCAATGGGTGGAGTATTTACGGTAAACTGCCCACT
TGGCAGTACATCAAGTGTATCATATGCCAAGTACGCCCCCTATTGACGTCAATGACGGTAAATGGCCCGC
CTGGCATTATGCCCAGTACATGACCTTATGGGACTTTCCTACTTGGCAGTACATCTACGTATTAGTCATC
GCTATTACCATGGTGATGCGGTTTTGGCAGTACATCAATGGGCGTGGATAGCGGTTTGACTCACGGGGAT
TTCCAAGTCTCCACCCCATTGACGTCAATGGGAGTTTGTTTTGGCACCAAAATCAACGGGACTTTCCAAA
ATGTCGTAACAACTCCGCCCCATTGACGCAAATGGGCGGTAGGCGTGTACGGTGGGAGGTCTATATAAGC
AGAGCTCGTTTAGTGAACCGGGGTCTCTCTGGTTAGACCAGATCTGAGCCTGGGAGCTCTCTGGCTAACT
AGGGAACCCACTGCTTAAGCCTCAATAAAGCTTGCCTTGAGTGCTTCAAGTAGTGTGTGCCCGTCTGTTG
TGTGACTCTGGTAACTAGAGATCCCTCAGACCCTTTTAGTCAGTGTGGAAAATCTCTAGCAGTGGCGCCC
GAACAGGGACCTGAAAGCGAAAGGGAAACCAGAGCTCTCTCGACGCAGGACTCGGCTTGCTGAAGCGCGC
ACGGCAAGAGGCGAGGGGCGGCGACTGGTGAGTACGCCAAAAATTTTGACTAGCGGAGGCTAGAAGGAGA
GAGATGGGTGCGAGAGCGTCAGTATTAAGCGGGGGAGAATTAGATCGCGATGGGAAAAAATTCGGTTAAG
GCCAGGGGGAAAGAAAAAATATAAATTAAAACATATAGTATGGGCAAGCAGGGAGCTAGAACGATTCGCA
GTTAATCCTGGCCTGTTAGAAACATCAGAAGGCTGTAGACAAATACTGGGACAGCTACAACCATCCCTTC
AGACAGGATCAGAAGAACTTAGATCATTATATAATACAGTAGCAACCCTCTATTGTGTGCATCAAAGGAT
AGAGATAAAAGACACCAAGGAAGCTTTAGACAAGATAGAGGAAGAGCAAAACAAAAGTAAGACCACCGCA
CAGCAAGCGGCCGCTGATCTTCAGACCTGGAGGAGGAGATATGAGGGACAATTGGAGAAGTGAATTATAT
AAATATAAAGTAGTAAAAATTGAACCATTAGGAGTAGCACCCACCAAGGCAAAGAGAAGAGTGGTGCAGA
GAGAAAAAAGAGCAGTGGGAATAGGAGCTTTGTTCCTTGGGTTCTTGGGAGCAGCAGGAAGCACTATGGG
CGCAGCCTCAATGACGCTGACGGTACAGGCCAGACAATTATTGTCTGGTATAGTGCAGCAGCAGAACAAT
TTGCTGAGGGCTATTGAGGCGCAACAGCATCTGTTGCAACTCACAGTCTGGGGCATCAAGCAGCTCCAGG
CAAGAATCCTGGCTGTGGAAAGATACCTAAAGGATCAACAGCTCCTGGGGATTTGGGGTTGCTCTGGAAA
ACTCATTTGCACCACTGCTGTGCCTTGGAATGCTAGTTGGAGTAATAAATCTCTGGAACAGATTTGGAAT
CACACGACCTGGATGGAGTGGGACAGAGAAATTAACAATTACACAAGCTTAATACACTCCTTAATTGAAG
AATCGCAAAACCAGCAAGAAAAGAATGAACAAGAATTATTGGAATTAGATAAATGGGCAAGTTTGTGGAA
TTGGTTTAACATAACAAATTGGCTGTGGTATATAAAATTATTCATAATGATAGTAGGAGGCTTGGTAGGT
TTAAGAATAGTTTTTGCTGTACTTTCTATAGTGAATAGAGTTAGGCAGGGATATTCACCATTATCGTTTC
AGACCCACCTCCCAACCCCGAGGGGACCCGACAGGCCCGAAGGAATAGAAGAAGAAGGTGGAGAGAGAGA
CAGAGACAGATCCATTCGATTAGTGAACGGATCTCGACGGTATCGGTTAACTTTTAAAAGAAAAGGGGGG
ATTGGGGGGTACAGTGCAGGGGAAAGAATAGTAGACATAATAGCAACAGACATACAAACTAAAGAATTAC
AAAAACAAATTACAAAAATTCAAAATTTTATCGATCACGAGACTAGCCTCGAGAAGCTTGATATCGAATT
CCCACGGGGTTGGGGTTGCGCCTTTTCCAAGGCAGCCCTGGGTTTGCGCAGGGACGCGGCTGCTCTGGGC
GTGGTTCCGGGAAACGCAGCGGCGCCGACCCTGGGTCTCGCACATTCTTCACGTCCGTTCGCAGCGTCAC
CCGGATCTTCGCCGCTACCCTTGTGGGCCCCCCGGCGACGCTTCCTGCTCCGCCCCTAAGTCGGGAAGGT
TCCTTGCGGTTCGCGGCGTGCCGGACGTGACAAACGGAAGCCGCACGTCTCACTAGTACCCTCGCAGACG
GACAGCGCCAGGGAGCAATGGCAGCGCGCCGACCGCGATGGGCTGTGGCCAATAGCGGCTGCTCAGCGGG
GCGCGCCGAGAGCAGCGGCCGGGAAGGGGCGGTGCGGGAGGCGGGGTGTGGGGCGGTAGTGTGGGCCCTG
TTCCTGCCCGCGCGGTGTTCCGCATTCTGCAAGCCTCCGGAGCGCACGTCGGCAGTCGGCTCCCTCGTTG
ACCGAATCACCGACCTCTCTCCCCAGGGGGATCCCTTTGCCTCCGGACTTCTCTGGGGCCAGCAGCCGCC
CGACCTGGGGCCCGGGGCCACGGGCTCAGCAGACGACCATGGGCTCGGTGTCCAACCAGCAGTTTGCAGG
TGGCTGCGCCAAGGCAGCGGAGAAGGCGCCAGAGGAGGCGCCGCCTGACGCGGCCCGAGCGGCAGACGAG
CCGCAGCTGCTGCACGGGGCCGGCATCTGTAAGTGGTTCAACGTGCGCATGGGGTTCGGCTTCCTGTCTA
TGACCGCCCGCGCTGGGGTCGCGCTCGACCCCCCGGTGGACGTCTTTGTGCACCAGAGCAAGCTGCACAT
GGAAGGGTTCCGAAGCCTCAAGGAGGGTGAGGCGGTGGAGTTCACCTTTAAGAAGTCTGCCAAGGGTCTG
GAATCCATCCGTGTCACTGGCCCTGGTGGTGTGTTCTGTATTGGAAGTGAGCGGCGGCCAAAGGGGAAGA
ACATGCAGAAGCGAAGATCCAAAGGAGACAGGTGCTACAACTGCGGTGGGCTAGACCATCATGCCAAGGA
ATGCAAGCTGCCACCCCAGCCCAAGAAGTGCCACTTTTGCCAAAGCATCAACCATATGGTGGCCTCGTGT
CCACTGAAGGCCCAGCAGGGCCCCAGTTCTCAGGGAAAGCCTGCCTACTTCCGGGAGGAAGAGGAAGAGA
TCCACAGCCCTGCCCTGCTCCCAGAAGCCCAGAATTGAGGCCCAGGAGTCAGGGTTATTCTTTGGCTAAT
GGGGAGTTTAAGGAAAGAGGCATCAATCTGCAGAGTGGAGAAAGTGGGGGTAAGGGTGGGTTGCGTGGGT
AGCTTGCACTGCCGTGTCTCAGGCCGGGGTTCCCAGTGTCACCCTGTCTTTGTCGACAATCAACCTCTGG
ATTACAAAATTTGTGAAAGATTGACTGGTATTCTTAACTATGTTGCTCCTTTTACGCTATGTGGATACGC
TGCTTTAATGCCTTTGTATCATGCTATTGCTTCCCGTATGGCTTTCATTTTCTCCTCCTTGTATAAATCC
TGGTTGCTGTCTCTTTATGAGGAGTTGTGGCCCGTTGTCAGGCAACGTGGCGTGGTGTGCACTGTGTTTG
CTGACGCAACCCCCACTGGTTGGGGCATTGCCACCACCTGTCAGCTCCTTTCCGGGACTTTCGCTTTCCC
CCTCCCTATTGCCACGGCGGAACTCATCGCCGCCTGCCTTGCCCGCTGCTGGACAGGGGCTCGGCTGTTG
GGCACTGACAATTCCGTGGTGTTGTCGGGGAAGCTGACGTCCTTTCCATGGCTGCTCGCCTGTGTTGCCA
CCTGGATTCTGCGCGGGACGTCCTTCTGCTACGTCCCTTCGGCCCTCAATCCAGCGGACCTTCCTTCCCG
CGGCCTGCTGCCGGCTCTAGAGCCTCTTCCGCGTCTTCGCCTTCCCGGGTCGAGCTCGGTACCTTTAAGA
CCAATGACTTACAAGGCAGCTGTAGATCTTAGCCACTTTTTAAAAGAAAAGGGGGGACTGGAAGGGCTAA
TTCACTCCCAACGAAGACAAGATCTGCTTTTTGCTTGTACTGGGTCTCTCTGGTTAGACCAGATCTGAGC
CTGGGAGCTCTCTGGCTAACTAGGGAACCCACTGCTTAAGCCTCAATAAAGCTTGCCTTGAGTGCTTCAA
GTAGTGTGTGCCCGTCTGTTGTGTGACTCTGGTAACTAGAGATCCCTCAGACCCTTTTAGTCAGTGTGGA
AAATCTCTAGCAGTAGTAGTTCATGTCATCTTATTATTCAGTATTTATAACTTGCAAAGAAATGAATATC
AGAGAGTGAGAGGAACTTGTTTATTGCAGCTTATAATGGTTACAAATAAAGCAATAGCATCACAAATTTC
ACAAATAAAGCATTTTTTTCACTGCATTCTAGTTGTGGTTTGTCCAAACTCATCAATGTATCTTATCATG
TCTGGCTCTAGCTATCCCGCCCCTAACTCCGCCCAGTTCCGCCCATTCTCCGCCCCATGGCTGACTAATT
TTTTTTATTTATGCAGAGGCCGAGGCCGCCTCGGCCTCTGAGCTATTCCAGAAGTAGTGAGGAGGCTTTT
TTGGAGGCCTAGGCTTTTGCGTCGAGACGTACCCAATTCGCCCTATAGTGAGTCGTATTACGCGCGCTCA
CTGGCCGTCGTTTTACAACGTCGTGACTGGGAAAACCCTGGCGTTACCCAACTTAATCGCCTTGCAGCAC
ATCCCCCTTTCGCCAGCTGGCGTAATAGCGAAGAGGCCCGCACCGATCGCCCTTCCCAACAGTTGCGCAG
CCTGAATGGCGAATGGCGCG
[124 nt withheld, positions 7441-7564]
C
[91 nt withheld, positions 7566-7656]
A
[49 nt withheld, positions 7658-7706]
CCTTTGACGTTGGAGTCCACGTTCTTT
[37 nt withheld, positions 7734-7770]
ACCCTATCTCGGTCTATTCTTTTGATTTATAAGGGATTTTGCCGATTTCGGCCTATTGGTTAAAAAATGA
GCTGATTTAACAAAAATTTAACGCGAATTTTAACAAAATATTAACGTTTACAATTTCC
Features (pLannotate 1.2.2; 27 found; start..end, strand, type, name):
     27..131     +  promoter       AmpR promoter: bla
    132..992     +  CDS            AmpR: β-lactamase; bla; confers resistance to ampicillin, carbenicillin, and related antibiotics
   1163..1751    +  rep_origin     ori: high-copy-number ColE1/pMB1/pBR322/pUC origin of replication
   1934..2026    +  CDS            lacI (fragment): lac repressor; lacI; The lac repressor binds to the lac operator to inhibit transcription in E. coli. This inhibition can be relieved by adding lactose or isopropyl-β-D-thiogalactopyranoside (IPTG).
   2039..2060    +  protein_bind   CAP binding site: CAP binding activates transcription in the presence of cAMP. E. coli catabolite activator protein
   2075..2105    +  promoter       lac promoter: promoter for the E. coli lac operon
   2113..2129    +  protein_bind   lac operator: The lac repressor binds to the lac operator to inhibit transcription in E. coli. This inhibition can be relieved by adding lactose or isopropyl-β-D-thiogalactopyranoside (IPTG). lac repressor encoded by lacI
   2174..2192    +  promoter       T3 promoter: promoter for bacteriophage T3 RNA polymerase
   2293..2672    +  enhancer       CMV enhancer: human cytomegalovirus immediate early enhancer
   2673..2876    +  promoter       CMV promoter: human cytomegalovirus (CMV) immediate early promoter
   2891..3071    +  LTR            5' LTR (truncated): truncated 5' long terminal repeat (LTR) from HIV-1
   3115..3240    +  misc_feature   HIV-1 Ψ: packaging signal of human immunodeficiency virus type 1
   3224..3587    +  CDS            HIV-1 gag (fragment): gag protein from human immunodeficiency virus 1; gag
   3682..4018    +  ncRNA          RRE: Accession: RF00036 - HIV Rev response element
   4343..4443    +  CDS            Rev (fragment): human immunodeficiency virus 1 (HIV-1) Rev protein; rev; enhances nuclear export of unspliced and incompletely spliced viral mRNAs
   4462..4579    +  misc_feature   cPPT/CTS: central polypurine tract and central termination sequence of HIV-1
   4599..4622    -  misc_feature   MCS (fragment): pBluescript multiple cloning site
   4626..5136    +  promoter       hPGK promoter: human phosphoglycerate kinase 1 promoter
   5219..5845    +  CDS            Lin28a: LN28A_MOUSE - Also known as Lin28, Tex17. Experimental evidence at protein level: Swiss-Prot protein existence level 1. RNA-binding protein that inhibits processing of pre-let-7 miRNAs and regulates translation of mRNAs that control developmental timing, pluripotency and metabolism (PubMed:17473174, PubMed:18604195, PubMed:18566191, PubMed:18292307, PubMed:19703396, PubMed:23102813, PubMed:24209617). Seems to recognize a common structural G-quartet (G4) feature in its miRNA and mRNA targets (PubMed:26045559). 'Translational enhancer' that drives specific mRNAs to polysomes and increases the ef
   6008..6554    +  misc_feature   WPRE (fragment): woodchuck hepatitis virus posttranscriptional regulatory element
   6569..6637    +  CDS            nef (fragment): NEF_HV1Z2 - Experimental evidence at protein level: Swiss-Prot protein existence level 1. Extracellular Nef protein targets CD4(+) T-lymphocytes for apoptosis by interacting with CXCR4 surface receptors. From Human immunodeficiency virus type 1 group M subtype D (isolate Z2/CDC-Z34) (HIV-1).
   6639..6872    +  LTR            3' LTR (ΔU3): self-inactivating 3' long terminal repeat (LTR) from HIV-1
   6944..7065    +  polyA_signal   SV40 poly(A) signal: SV40 polyadenylation signal
   7084..7219    +  rep_origin     SV40 ori: SV40 origin of replication
   7252..7270    -  promoter       T7 promoter: promoter for bacteriophage T7 RNA polymerase
   7278..7433    +  CDS            lacZα (fragment): LacZα fragment of β-galactosidase; lacZ fragment
   7441..7896    +  rep_origin     f1 ori (sequence partly withheld): f1 bacteriophage origin of replication; arrow indicates direction of (+) strand synthesis
