>Addgene plasmid #117057 | LV-LIN28A | addgene full sequence | sequence record 224269 | Addgene NGS Result
AGGTGGCACTTTTCGGGGAAATGTGCGCGGAACCCCTATTTGTTTATTTTTCTAAATACATTCAAATATG
TATCCGCTCATGAGACAATAACCCTGATAAATGCTTCAATAATATTGAAAAAGGAAGAGTATGAGTATTC
AACATTTCCGTGTCGCCCTTATTCCCTTTTTTGCGGCATTTTGCCTTCCTGTTTTTGCTCACCCAGAAAC
GCTGGTGAAAGTAAAAGATGCTGAAGATCAGTTGGGTGCACGAGTGGGTTACATCGAACTGGATCTCAAC
AGCGGTAAGATCCTTGAGAGTTTTCGCCCCGAAGAACGTTTTCCAATGATGAGCACTTTTAAAGTTCTGC
TATGTGGCGCGGTATTATCCCGTATTGACGCCGGGCAAGAGCAACTCGGTCGCCGCATACACTATTCTCA
GAATGACTTGGTTGAGTACTCACCAGTCACAGAAAAGCATCTTACGGATGGCATGACAGTAAGAGAATTA
TGCAGTGCTGCCATAACCATGAGTGATAACACTGCGGCCAACTTACTTCTGACAACGATCGGAGGACCGA
AGGAGCTAACCGCTTTTTTGCACAACATGGGGGATCATGTAACTCGCCTTGATCGTTGGGAACCGGAGCT
GAATGAAGCCATACCAAACGACGAGCGTGACACCACGATGCCTGTAGCAATGGCAACAACGTTGCGCAAA
CTATTAACTGGCGAACTACTTACTCTAGCTTCCCGGCAACAATTAATAGACTGGATGGAGGCGGATAAAG
TTGCAGGACCACTTCTGCGCTCGGCCCTTCCGGCTGGCTGGTTTATTGCTGATAAATCTGGAGCCGGTGA
GCGTGGGTCTCGCGGTATCATTGCAGCACTGGGGCCAGATGGTAAGCCCTCCCGTATCGTAGTTATCTAC
ACGACGGGGAGTCAGGCAACTATGGATGAACGAAATAGACAGATCGCTGAGATAGGTGCCTCACTGATTA
AGCATTGGTAACTGTCAGACCAAGTTTACTCATATATACTTTAGATTGATTTAAAACTTCATTTTTAATT
TAAAAGGATCTAGGTGAAGATCCTTTTTGATAATCTCATGACCAAAATCCCTTAACGTGAGTTTTCGTTC
CACTGAGCGTCAGACCCCGTAGAAAAGATCAAAGGATCTTCTTGAGATCCTTTTTTTCTGCGCGTAATCT
GCTGCTTGCAAACAAAAAAACCACCGCTACCAGCGGTGGTTTGTTTGCCGGATCAAGAGCTACCAACTCT
TTTTCCGAAGGTAACTGGCTTCAGCAGAGCGCAGATACCAAATACTGTTCTTCTAGTGTAGCCGTAGTTA
GGCCACCACTTCAAGAACTCTGTAGCACCGCCTACATACCTCGCTCTGCTAATCCTGTTACCAGTGGCTG
CTGCCAGTGGCGATAAGTCGTGTCTTACCGGGTTGGACTCAAGACGATAGTTACCGGATAAGGCGCAGCG
GTCGGGCTGAACGGGGGGTTCGTGCACACAGCCCAGCTTGGAGCGAACGACCTACACCGAACTGAGATAC
CTACAGCGTGAGCTATGAGAAAGCGCCACGCTTCCCGAAGGGAGAAAGGCGGACAGGTATCCGGTAAGCG
GCAGGGTCGGAACAGGAGAGCGCACGAGGGAGCTTCCAGGGGGAAACGCCTGGTATCTTTATAGTCCTGT
CGGGTTTCGCCACCTCTGACTTGAGCGTCGATTTTTGTGATGCTCGTCAGGGGGGCGGAGCCTATGGAAA
AACGCCAGCAACGCGGCCTTTTTACGGTTCCTGGCCTTTTGCTGGCCTTTTGCTCACATGTTCTTTCCTG
CGTTATCCCCTGATTCTGTGGATAACCGTATTACCGCCTTTGAGTGAGCTGATACCGCTCGCCGCAGCCG
AACGACCGAGCGCAGCGAGTCAGTGAGCGAGGAAGCGGAAGAGCGCCCAATACGCAAACCGCCTCTCCCC
GCGCGTTGGCCGATTCATTAATGCAGCTGGCACGACAGGTTTCCCGACTGGAAAGCGGGCAGTGAGCGCA
ACGCAATTAATGTGAGTTAGCTCACTCATTAGGCACCCCAGGCTTTACACTTTATGCTTCCGGCTCGTAT
GTTGTGTGGAATTGTGAGCGGATAACAATTTCACACAGGAAACAGCTATGACCATGATTACGCCAAGCGC
GCAATTAACCCTCACTAAAGGGAACAAAAGCTGGAGCTGCAAGCTTGGCCATTGCATACGTTGTATCCAT
ATCATAATATGTACATTTATATTGGCTCATGTCCAACATTACCGCCATGTTGACATTGATTATTGACTAG
TTATTAATAGTAATCAATTACGGGGTCATTAGTTCATAGCCCATATATGGAGTTCCGCGTTACATAACTT
ACGGTAAATGGCCCGCCTGGCTGACCGCCCAACGACCCCCGCCCATTGACGTCAATAATGACGTATGTTC
CCATAGTAACGCCAATAGGGACTTTCCATTGACGTCAATGGGTGGAGTATTTACGGTAAACTGCCCACTT
GGCAGTACATCAAGTGTATCATATGCCAAGTACGCCCCCTATTGACGTCAATGACGGTAAATGGCCCGCC
TGGCATTATGCCCAGTACATGACCTTATGGGACTTTCCTACTTGGCAGTACATCTACGTATTAGTCATCG
CTATTACCATGGTGATGCGGTTTTGGCAGTACATCAATGGGCGTGGATAGCGGTTTGACTCACGGGGATT
TCCAAGTCTCCACCCCATTGACGTCAATGGGAGTTTGTTTTGGCACCAAAATCAACGGGACTTTCCAAAA
TGTCGTAACAACTCCGCCCCATTGACGCAAATGGGCGGTAGGCGTGTACGGTGGGAGGTCTATATAAGCA
GAGCTCGTTTAGTGAACCGGGGTCTCTCTGGTTAGACCAGATCTGAGCCTGGGAGCTCTCTGGCTAACTA
GGGAACCCACTGCTTAAGCCTCAATAAAGCTTGCCTTGAGTGCTTCAAGTAGTGTGTGCCCGTCTGTTGT
GTGACTCTGGTAACTAGAGATCCCTCAGACCCTTTTAGTCAGTGTGGAAAATCTCTAGCAGTGGCGCCCG
AACAGGGACTTGAAAGCGAAAGGGAAACCAGAGGAGCTCTCTCGACGCAGGACTCGGCTTGCTGAAGCGC
GCACGGCAAGAGGCGAGGGGCGGCGACTGGTGAGTACGCCAAAAATTTTGACTAGCGGAGGCTAGAAGGA
GAGAGATGGGTGCGAGAGCGTCAGTATTAAGCGGGGGAGAATTAGATCGCGATGGGAAAAAATTCGGTTA
AGGCCAGGGGGAAAGAAAAAATATAAATTAAAACATATAGTATGGGCAAGCAGGGAGCTAGAACGATTCG
CAGTTAATCCTGGCCTGTTAGAAACATCAGAAGGCTGTAGACAAATACTGGGACAGCTACAACCATCCCT
TCAGACAGGATCAGAAGAACTTAGATCATTATATAATACAGTAGCAACCCTCTATTGTGTGCATCAAAGG
ATAGAGATAAAAGACACCAAGGAAGCTTTAGACAAGATAGAGGAAGAGCAAAACAAAAGTAAGACCACCG
CACAGCAAGCGGCCGCTGATCTTCAGACCTGGAGGAGGAGATATGAGGGACAATTGGAGAAGTGAATTAT
ATAAATATAAAGTAGTAAAAATTGAACCATTAGGAGTAGCACCCACCAAGGCAAAGAGAAGAGTGGTGCA
GAGAGAAAAAAGAGCAGTGGGAATAGGAGCTTTGTTCCTTGGGTTCTTGGGAGCAGCAGGAAGCACTATG
GGCGCAGCGTCAATGACGCTGACGGTACAGGCCAGACAATTATTGTCTGGTATAGTGCAGCAGCAGAACA
ATTTGCTGAGGGCTATTGAGGCGCAACAGCATCTGTTGCAACTCACAGTCTGGGGCATCAAGCAGCTCCA
GGCAAGAATCCTGGCTGTGGAAAGATACCTAAAGGATCAACAGCTCCTGGGGATTTGGGGTTGCTCTGGA
AAACTCATTTGCACCACTGCTGTGCCTTGGAATGCTAGTTGGAGTAATAAATCTCTGGAACAGATTTGGA
ATCACACGACCTGGATGGAGTGGGACAGAGAAATTAACAATTACACAAGCTTAATACACTCCTTAATTGA
AGAATCGCAAAACCAGCAAGAAAAGAATGAACAAGAATTATTGGAATTAGATAAATGGGCAAGTTTGTGG
AATTGGTTTAACATAACAAATTGGCTGTGGTATATAAAATTATTCATAATGATAGTAGGAGGCTTGGTAG
GTTTAAGAATAGTTTTTGCTGTACTTTCTATAGTGAATAGAGTTAGGCAGGGATATTCACCATTATCGTT
TCAGACCCACCTCCCAACCCCGAGGGGACCCGACAGGCCCGAAGGAATAGAAGAAGAAGGTGGAGAGAGA
GACAGAGACAGATCCATTCGATTAGTGAACGGATCTCGACGGTATCGGTTAACTTTTAAAAGAAAAGGGG
GGATTGGGGGGTACAGTGCAGGGGAAAGAATAGTAGACATAATAGCAACAGACATACAAACTAAAGAATT
ACAAAAACAAATTACAAAAATTCAAAATTTTATCGATCACGAGACTAGCCTCGAGAAGCTTGATATCGAA
TTCCACGGGGTTGGGGTTGCGCCTTTTCCAAGGCAGCCCTGGGTTTGCGCAGGGACGCGGCTGCTCTGGG
CGTGGTTCCGGGAAACGCAGCGGCGCCGACCCTGGGTCTCGCACATTCTTCACGTCCGTTCGCAGCGTCA
CCCGGATCTTCGCCGCTACCCTTGTGGGCCCCCCGGCGACGCTTCCTGCTCCGCCCCTAAGTCGGGAAGG
TTCCTTGCGGTTCGCGGCGTGCCGGACGTGACAAACGGAAGCCGCACGTCTCACTAGTACCCTCGCAGAC
GGACAGCGCCAGGGAGCAATGGCAGCGCGCCGACCGCGATGGGCTGTGGCCAATAGCGGCTGCTCAGCAG
GGCGCGCCGAGAGCAGCGGCCGGGAAGGGGCGGTGCGGGAGGCGGGGTGTGGGGCGGTAGTGTGGGCCCT
GTTCCTGCCCGCGCGGTGTTCCGCATTCTGCAAGCCTCCGGAGCGCACGTCGGCAGTCGGCTCCCTCGTT
GACCGAATCACCGACCTCTCTCCCCAGGGGGATCCCTTTGCCTCCGGACTTCTCTGGGGCCAGCAGCCGC
CCGACCTGGGGCCCGGGGCCACGGGCTCAGCAGACGACCATGGGCTCGGTGTCCAACCAGCAGTTTGCAG
GTGGCTGCGCCAAGGCAGCGGAGAAGGCGCCAGAGGAGGCGCCGCCTGACGCGGCCCGAGCGGCAGACGA
GCCGCAGCTGCTGCACGGGGCCGGCATCTGTAAGTGGTTCAACGTGCGCATGGGGTTCGGCTTCCTGTCT
ATGACCGCCCGCGCCGGGGTCGCGCTCGACCCCCCGGTGGACGTCTTTGTGCACCAGAGCAAGCTGCACA
TGGAAGGGTTCCGAAGCCTCAAGGAGGGTGAGGCGGTGGAGTTCACCTTTAAGAAGTCTGCCAAGGGTCT
GGAATCCATCCGTGTCACTGGCCCTGGTGGTGTGTTCTGTATTGGAAGTGAGCGGCGGCCAAAGGGGAAG
AACATGCAGAAGCGAAGATCCAAAGGAGACAGGTGCTACAACTGCGGTGGGCTAGACCATCATGCCAAGG
AATGCAAGCTGCCACCCCAGCCCAAGAAGTGCCACTTTTGCCAAAGCATCAACCATATGGTGGCCTCGTG
TCCACTGAAGGCCCAGCAGGGCCCCAGTTCTCAGGGAAAGCCTGCCTACTTCCGGGAGGAAGAGGAAGAG
ATCCACAGCCCTGCCCTGCTCCCAGAAGCCCAGAATTGAGGCCCAGGAGTCAGGGTTATTCTTTGGCTAA
TGGGGAGTTTAAGGAAAGAGGCATCAATCTGCAGAGTGGAGAAAGTGGGGGTAAGGGTGGGTTGCGTGGG
TAGCTTGCACTGCCGTGTCTCAGGCCGGGGTTCCCAGTGTCACCCTGTCTTTGTCGACAATCAACCTCTG
GATTACAAAATTTGTGAAAGATTGACTGGTATTCTTAACTATGTTGCTCCTTTTACGCTATGTGGATACG
CTGCTTTAATGCCTTTGTATCATGCTATTGCTTCCCGTATGGCTTTCATTTTCTCCTCCTTGTATAAATC
CTGGTTGCTGTCTCTTTATGAGGAGTTGTGGCCCGTTGTCAGGCAACGTGGCGTGGTGTGCACTGTGTTT
GCTGACGCAACCCCCACTGGTTGGGGCATTGCCACCACCTGTCAGCTCCTTTCCGGGACTTTCGCTTTCC
CCCTCCCTATTGCCACGGCGGAACTCATCGCCGCCTGCCTTGCCCGCTGCTGGACAGGGGCTCGGCTGTT
GGGCACTGACAATTCCGTGGTGTTGTCGGGGAAGCTGACGTCCTTTCCATGGCTGCTCGCCTGTGTTGCC
ACCTGGATTCTGCGCGGGACGTCCTTCTGCTACGTCCCTTCGGCCCTCAATCCAGCGGACCTTCCTTCCC
GCGGCCTGCTGCCGGCTCTAGAGCCTCTTCCGCGTCTTCGCCTTCCCGGGTCGAGCTCGGTACCTTTAAG
ACCAATGACTTACAAGGCAGCTGTAGATCTTAGCCACTTTTTAAAAGAAAAGGGGGGACTGGAAGGGCTA
ATTCACTCCCAACGAAGACAAGATCTGCTTTTTGCTTGTACTGGGTCTCTCTGGTTAGACCAGATCTGAG
CCTGGGAGCTCTCTGGCTAACTAGGGAACCCACTGCTTAAGCCTCAATAAAGCTTGCCTTGAGTGCTTCA
AGTAGTGTGTGCCCGTCTGTTGTGTGACTCTGGTAACTAGAGATCCCTCAGACCCTTTTAGTCAGTGTGG
AAAATCTCTAGCAGTAGTAGTTCATGTCATCTTATTATTCAGTATTTATAACTTGCAAAGAAATGAATAT
CAGAGAGTGAGAGGAACTTGTTTATTGCAGCTTATAATGGTTACAAATAAAGCAATAGCATCACAAATTT
CACAAATAAAGCATTTTTTTCACTGCATTCTAGTTGTGGTTTGTCCAAACTCATCAATGTATCTTATCAT
GTCTGGCTCTAGCTATCCCGCCCCTAACTCCGCCCATCCCGCCCCTAACTCCGCCCAGTTCCGCCCATTC
TCCGCCCCATGGCTGACTAATTTTTTTTATTTATGCAGAGGCCGAGGCCGCCTCGGCCTCTGAGCTATTC
CAGAAGTAGTGAGGAGGCTTTTTTGGAGGCCTAGGGACGTACCCAATTCGCCCTATAGTGAGTCGTATTA
CGCGCGCTCACTGGCCGTCGTTTTACAACGTCGTGACTGGGAAAACCCTGGCGTTACCCAACTTAATCGC
CTTGCAGCACATCCCCCTTTCGCCAGCTGGCGTAATAGCGAAGAGGCCCGCACCGATCGCCCTTCCCAAC
AGTTGCGCAGCCTGAATGGCGAATGGG
[124 nt withheld, positions 7448-7571]
C
[91 nt withheld, positions 7573-7663]
A
[49 nt withheld, positions 7665-7713]
CCTTTGACGTTGGAGTCCACGTTCTTT
[37 nt withheld, positions 7741-7777]
ACCCTATCTCGGTCTATTCTTTTGATTTATAAGGGATTTTGCCGATTTCGGCCTATTGGTTAAAAAATGA
GCTGATTTAACAAAAATTTAACGCGAATTTTAACAAAATATTAACGCTTACAATTT
Features (pLannotate 1.2.2; 27 found; start..end, strand, type, name):
     26..130     +  promoter       AmpR promoter: bla
    131..991     +  CDS            AmpR: β-lactamase; bla; confers resistance to ampicillin, carbenicillin, and related antibiotics
   1162..1750    +  rep_origin     ori: high-copy-number ColE1/pMB1/pBR322/pUC origin of replication
   1933..2025    +  CDS            lacI (fragment): lac repressor; lacI; The lac repressor binds to the lac operator to inhibit transcription in E. coli. This inhibition can be relieved by adding lactose or isopropyl-β-D-thiogalactopyranoside (IPTG).
   2038..2059    +  protein_bind   CAP binding site: CAP binding activates transcription in the presence of cAMP. E. coli catabolite activator protein
   2074..2104    +  promoter       lac promoter: promoter for the E. coli lac operon
   2112..2128    +  protein_bind   lac operator: The lac repressor binds to the lac operator to inhibit transcription in E. coli. This inhibition can be relieved by adding lactose or isopropyl-β-D-thiogalactopyranoside (IPTG). lac repressor encoded by lacI
   2173..2191    +  promoter       T3 promoter: promoter for bacteriophage T3 RNA polymerase
   2292..2671    +  enhancer       CMV enhancer: human cytomegalovirus immediate early enhancer
   2672..2875    +  promoter       CMV promoter: human cytomegalovirus (CMV) immediate early promoter
   2890..3070    +  LTR            5' LTR (truncated): truncated 5' long terminal repeat (LTR) from HIV-1
   3117..3242    +  misc_feature   HIV-1 Ψ: packaging signal of human immunodeficiency virus type 1
   3226..3589    +  CDS            HIV-1 gag (fragment): gag protein from human immunodeficiency virus 1; gag
   3735..3968    +  misc_feature   RRE: The Rev response element (RRE) of HIV-1 allows for Rev-dependent mRNA export from the nucleus to the cytoplasm.
   4345..4445    +  CDS            Rev (fragment): human immunodeficiency virus 1 (HIV-1) Rev protein; rev; enhances nuclear export of unspliced and incompletely spliced viral mRNAs
   4464..4581    +  misc_feature   cPPT/CTS: central polypurine tract and central termination sequence of HIV-1
   4601..4624    -  misc_feature   MCS (fragment): pBluescript multiple cloning site
   4627..5137    +  promoter       hPGK promoter: human phosphoglycerate kinase 1 promoter
   5220..5846    +  CDS            Lin28a: LN28A_MOUSE - Also known as Lin28, Tex17. Experimental evidence at protein level: Swiss-Prot protein existence level 1. RNA-binding protein that inhibits processing of pre-let-7 miRNAs and regulates translation of mRNAs that control developmental timing, pluripotency and metabolism (PubMed:17473174, PubMed:18604195, PubMed:18566191, PubMed:18292307, PubMed:19703396, PubMed:23102813, PubMed:24209617). Seems to recognize a common structural G-quartet (G4) feature in its miRNA and mRNA targets (PubMed:26045559). 'Translational enhancer' that drives specific mRNAs to polysomes and increases the ef
   6009..6555    +  misc_feature   WPRE (fragment): woodchuck hepatitis virus posttranscriptional regulatory element
   6570..6638    +  CDS            nef (fragment): NEF_HV1Z2 - Experimental evidence at protein level: Swiss-Prot protein existence level 1. Extracellular Nef protein targets CD4(+) T-lymphocytes for apoptosis by interacting with CXCR4 surface receptors. From Human immunodeficiency virus type 1 group M subtype D (isolate Z2/CDC-Z34) (HIV-1).
   6640..6873    +  LTR            3' LTR (ΔU3): self-inactivating 3' long terminal repeat (LTR) from HIV-1
   6945..7066    +  polyA_signal   SV40 poly(A) signal: SV40 polyadenylation signal
   7106..7241    +  rep_origin     SV40 ori: SV40 origin of replication
   7262..7280    -  promoter       T7 promoter: promoter for bacteriophage T7 RNA polymerase
   7288..7443    +  CDS            lacZα (fragment): LacZα fragment of β-galactosidase; lacZ fragment
   7448..7876    +  rep_origin     f1 ori (sequence partly withheld): f1 bacteriophage origin of replication; arrow indicates direction of (+) strand synthesis
