[The description below was written by a language model from this plasmid's Addgene catalogue record and pLannotate feature annotations shown in this document.]
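Description:
LV-LIN28A is a lentiviral transfer plasmid of about 7.9 kb, built on the pCCL backbone, for overexpressing mouse LIN28A in mammalian cells. It is maintained in E. coli as a high-copy plasmid through a ColE1/pUC-type origin and selected with ampicillin via the β-lactamase gene. An f1 origin, remnants of the lac region (lacI and lacZα fragments, lac promoter and operator) and flanking T3 and T7 promoters are leftovers of the pBluescript-type cloning backbone.

The viral portion has a self-inactivating HIV-1-derived layout. A CMV enhancer/promoter replaces the U3 region upstream of a truncated 5' LTR, so genomic RNA can be transcribed in packaging cells without Tat. This is followed by the Ψ packaging signal with a partial gag sequence, the Rev response element for Rev-dependent nuclear export, and the cPPT/CTS, which aids nuclear import of the reverse-transcribed genome. The internal expression cassette uses the human PGK promoter to drive the mouse Lin28a coding sequence, with no tag, reporter or mammalian selection marker annotated. A WPRE fragment downstream enhances transcript stability and expression. The ΔU3 3' LTR inactivates LTR promoter activity after integration, leaving hPGK as the driver, and an SV40 poly(A) signal and SV40 origin lie beyond it.

LIN28A is an RNA-binding protein that blocks processing of pre-let-7 microRNAs and modulates translation of certain mRNAs. The associated study concerned suppression of microRNA activity in macrophage activation and anti-tumour immunity. The depositor and repository sequences differ by only a few bases in length and give essentially the same annotation.
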