Addgene plasmid #117057: LV-LIN28A
Purpose: Overexpression of mouse LIN28A
Depositing lab: Michele De Palma. Depositing organization: Swiss Federal Institute of Technology (EPFL). Publication: Suppression of microRNA activity amplifies IFN-gamma-induced macrophage activation and promotes anti-tumour immunity. Baer C, Squadrito ML, Laoui D, Thompson D, Hansen SK, Kiialainen A, Hoves S, Ries CH, Ooi CH, De Palma M. Nat Cell Biol. 2016 Jul;18(7):790-802. doi: 10.1038/ncb3371. Epub 2016 Jun 13. PubMed 27295554.
Backbone
  Vector backbone: pCCL
  Vector type: Lentiviral
Growth in bacteria
  Bacterial resistance: Ampicillin, 100 μg/mL
  Growth temperature: 37°C
  Growth strain: NEB Stable
  Copy number: High Copy
Gene/Insert
  Gene/Insert name: LIN28A
  Species: M. musculus (mouse)
  Entrez Gene: Lin28a (a.k.a. Gm10299, Lin-28, Lin28, Tex17, lin-28A)
  Promoter: hPGK promoter
  Cloning method: Restriction Enzyme; 5′ cloning site unknown (unknown if destroyed); 3′ cloning site unknown (unknown if destroyed)
  Sequencing primers: 5′ hPGK-F
Terms and licenses: Academic/Nonprofit Terms; Industry Terms: Not Available to Industry
Depositor comments: This plasmid was generated by Mario Leonardo Squadrito.
How to cite: LV-LIN28A was a gift from Michele De Palma (Addgene plasmid # 117057 ; http://n2t.net/addgene:117057 ; RRID:Addgene_117057)
